Addgene plasmid #175892: pDL10
Purpose: pENTRY for Gateway LR reaction
Depositing lab: Nemo Peeters. Depositing organization: CNRS UMR 2594, INRA UMR 0441, Laboratoire des Interactions Plantes Micro-organismes (LIPM). Publication: An NLR integrated domain toolkit to identify plant pathogen effector targets. Landry D, Mila I, Sabbagh CRR, Zaffuto M, Pouzet C, Tremousaygue D, Dabos P, Deslandes L, Peeters N. Plant J. 2023 Sep;115(5):1443-1457. doi: 10.1111/tpj.16331. Epub 2023 Jul 24. PubMed 37248633.
Backbone
  Vector backbone: pENTR-SD-TOPO
  Vector type: pENTRY clone
Growth in bacteria
  Bacterial resistance: Kanamycin, 50 μg/mL
  Growth temperature: 37°C
  Growth strain: DH5alpha
  Copy number: High Copy
Gene/Insert
  Gene/Insert name: ID#18
  Species: Solanum lycopersicum M82
  Cloning method: TOPO Cloning
  Sequencing primers: 5′ n/a
Terms and licenses: Academic/Nonprofit Terms; Industry Terms: Not Available to Industry
Depositor comments: Peeters lab uses Mach1 cells for transformation. Please visit https://www.biorxiv.org/content/10.1101/2021.08.23.457316v2 for bioRxiv preprint.
How to cite: pDL10 was a gift from Nemo Peeters (Addgene plasmid # 175892 ; http://n2t.net/addgene:175892 ; RRID:Addgene_175892)
