[The description below was written by a language model from this plasmid's Addgene catalogue record and pLannotate feature annotations shown in this document.]
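Description:
pDL10 is a Gateway entry clone built on the pENTR-SD-TOPO backbone, a small bacterial plasmid (about 3.6 kb in the sequenced record) intended to donate its insert to destination vectors rather than for expression in its own right. It is maintained in E. coli from a high-copy ColE1/pUC-type origin and selected with kanamycin through an aminoglycoside phosphotransferase (KanR) gene. The rrnB T1 and T2 transcription terminators lie upstream of the cloning region, where they limit read-through transcription from the backbone into the insert. Short lacI and lacZα fragments are also annotated, and these appear to be backbone remnants rather than functional genes.

The payload is an insert named ID#18 from Solanum lycopersicum cultivar M82 (tomato), introduced by TOPO cloning and lying between the attL1 and attL2 recombination sites. The feature table does not annotate the insert itself, but the unannotated interval between the two att sites, roughly 1 kb, is where it would sit. The record does not state what protein or domain ID#18 encodes. The associated publication title concerns a toolkit of NLR integrated domains for identifying plant pathogen effector targets, which suggests that "ID" refers to an integrated domain. Just downstream of attL1 is the bacteriophage T7 gene 10 ribosome binding site characteristic of the "SD" backbone, which is carried along with the insert and can support translation in bacterial expression contexts. A T7 promoter lies outside attL2, oriented back toward the insert.

The stated purpose is to serve as the entry clone in a Gateway LR reaction, in which LR Clonase recombines the attL sites with the attR sites of a destination vector, transferring ID#18 in a defined orientation into whatever expression or assay vector is chosen.
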