Features (pLannotate 1.2.2; 10 found; start..end, strand, type, name):
    121..213     +  CDS            lacI (fragment): lac repressor; lacI; The lac repressor binds to the lac operator to inhibit transcription in E. coli. This inhibition can be relieved by adding lactose or isopropyl-β-D-thiogalactopyranoside (IPTG).
    268..295     -  terminator     rrnB T2 terminator: transcription terminator T2 from the E. coli rrnB gene
    427..470     +  terminator     rrnB T1 terminator: Escherichia coli rrnB; transcription terminator T1 from the E. coli rrnB gene
    517..553     -  CDS            lacZα (fragment): LacZα fragment of β-galactosidase; lacZ fragment
    569..668     +  protein_bind   attL1: mutant version of attL; recombination site for the Gateway® LR reaction LR Clonase™
    680..700     +  RBS            RBS: efficient ribosome binding site from bacteriophage T7 gene 10 (Olins and Rangwala, 1989)
   1707..1806    -  protein_bind   attL2: mutant version of attL; recombination site for the Gateway® LR reaction LR Clonase™
   1824..1842    -  promoter       T7 promoter: promoter for bacteriophage T7 RNA polymerase
   1976..2785    +  CDS            KanR: aminoglycoside phosphotransferase; aph(3')-Ia; confers resistance to kanamycin in bacteria or G418 (Geneticin®) in eukaryotes
   2932..3520    +  rep_origin     ori: high-copy-number ColE1/pMB1/pBR322/pUC origin of replication
>Addgene plasmid #175892 | pDL10 | addgene full sequence | sequence record 375379 | Addgene NGS Result
CTTTCCTGCGTTATCCCCTGATTCTGTGGATAACCGTATTACCGCCTTTGAGTGAGCTGATACCGCTCGC
CGCAGCCGAACGACCGAGCGCAGCGAGTCAGTGAGCGAGGAAGCGGAAGAGCGCCCAATACGCAAACCGC
CTCTCCCCGCGCGTTGGCCGATTCATTAATGCAGCTGGCACGACAGGTTTCCCGACTGGAAAGCGGGCAG
TGAGCGCAACGCAATTAATACGCGTACCGCTAGCCAGGAAGAGTTTGTAGAAACGCAAAAAGGCCATCCG
TCAGGATGGCCTTCTGCTTAGTTTGATGCCTGGCAGTTTATGGCGGGCGTCCTGCCCGCCACCCTCCGGG
CCGTTGCTTCACAACGTTCAAATCCGCTCCCGGCGGATTTGTCCTACTCAGGAGAGCGTTCACCGACAAA
CAACAGATAAAACGAAAGGCCCAGTCTTCCGACTGAGCCTTTCGTTTTATTTGATGCCTGGCAGTTCCCT
ACTCTCGCGTTAACGCTAGCATGGATGTTTTCCCAGTCACGACGTTGTAAAACGACGGCCAGTCTTAAGC
TCGGGCCCCAAATAATGATTTTATTTTGACTGATAGTGACCTGTTCGTTGCAACAAATTGATGAGCAATG
CTTTTTTATAATGCCAACTTTGTACAAAAAAGCAGGCTCCGCGGCCGCCTTGTTTAACTTTAAGAAGGAG
CCCTTCACCATGTATGCCATCTCTGAATGCTCTTCCAAGATCACTTCTCTACTCATCGACATAATCCCTC
TTGAGCTGGAGGTTCTCCACATTTCTACTTCTAACCTCATCAAAGAATCAAGGTCAAAAGAACAAGAAGG
ATTTGTTAAGCAAATCCTAAAAGCATCTCCAAGGATTCTTCAAAATTATCTCATTCATCTCCAACCACAC
ATGGAAGTTGCGGTAGATGTAAATTACGCTCCAACTCAAAGCATTAATGTCATGATGGAGTTCCTATTGA
TCTTTCTCACTGATATACCAAAACGGTTTATCCATCATAAAAAATTGAACGATATGTTGGCACATGCTGG
AGTGCTTACAAGAACAATATCTGTTCTGGTGAGCAAGCAGTTGGAGGAGATATCTGAGAATAATATCAAT
GAAGCGAACTTTTCAGCTCCAGACTTTTTTCAAGAAATTGAACAAATGAAGGGAGATATCAGACACATTT
TTTTAAAAGCTCCCGAGTCATCTCAACTTCATTTTCCTATGGATGATGGTTTCCTCTTCATGAATCTTCT
ACTCAGACATTTAAAGGATTTGCTCATTTCCAATGCTTATTCAGTTTCTCTCATAAAGAAAGAAATTGGG
ATGGTGAAACAAAGCCTCGAATTCCTAACATCATCTTTCGGGAAAGTCAGGAAAACGTTGGATGGCACTA
GTGGAGTAGTTAAAGATTGTTGGTTGCATGCTTTGGATGTGGCATATGAGGCAGAGCATGTCATTAATTC
CATTCTTGTCAGAGATAAACCTCTCTCGCATTTAATCTTCTCACTTCCGAATGTCACTGATAAGATCAAG
CTTATTGTGGCACAAGTCACCGGTTTACAGCTGGAGGATATGAATGGGGATGAACCCCTTGATGCAAAGT
CTTCCCATGAGTCAATTGTGTTAACCTCATCACCTTTTGTTGAGGTAACAGTAGGTCATGAGGAAGAAGA
AGCCTGGATCAAGGGTGGGCGCGCCGACCCAGCTTTCTTGTACAAAGTTGGCATTATAAGAAAGCATTGC
TTATCAATTTGTTGCAACGAACAGGTCACTATCAGTCAAAATAAAATCATTATTTGCCATCCAGCTGATA
TCCCCTATAGTGAGTCGTATTACATGGTCATAGCTGTTTCCTGGCAGCTCTGGCCCGTGTCTCAAAATCT
CTGATGTTACATTGCACAAGATAAAAATATATCATCATGAACAATAAAACTGTCTGCTTACATAAACAGT
AATACAAGGGGTGTTATGAGCCATATTCAACGGGAAACGTCGAGGCCGCGATTAAATTCCAACATGGATG
CTGATTTATATGGGTATAAATGGGCTCGCGATAATGTCGGGCAATCAGGTGCGACAATCTATCGCTTGTA
TGGGAAGCCCGATGCGCCAGAGTTGTTTCTGAAACATGGCAAAGGTAGCGTTGCCAATGATGTTACAGAT
GAGATGGTCAGACTAAACTGGCTGACGGAATTTATGCCTCTTCCGACCATCAAGCATTTTATCCGTACTC
CTGATGATGCATGGTTACTCACCACTGCGATCCCCGGAAAAACAGCATTCCAGGTATTAGAAGAATATCC
TGATTCAGGTGAAAATATTGTTGATGCGCTGGCAGTGTTCCTGCGCCGGTTGCATTCGATTCCTGTTTGT
AATTGTCCTTTTAACAGCGATCGCGTATTTCGTCTCGCTCAGGCGCAATCACGAATGAATAACGGTTTGG
TTGATGCGAGTGATTTTGATGACGAGCGTAATGGCTGGCCTGTTGAACAAGTCTGGAAAGAAATGCATAA
ACTTTTGCCATTCTCACCGGATTCAGTCGTCACTCATGGTGATTTCTCACTTGATAACCTTATTTTTGAC
GAGGGGAAATTAATAGGTTGTATTGATGTTGGACGAGTCGGAATCGCAGACCGATACCAGGATCTTGCCA
TCCTATGGAACTGCCTCGGTGAGTTTTCTCCTTCATTACAGAAACGGCTTTTTCAAAAATATGGTATTGA
TAATCCTGATATGAATAAATTGCAGTTTCATTTGATGCTCGATGAGTTTTTCTAATCAGAATTGGTTAAT
TGGTTGTAACACTGGCAGAGCATTACGCTGACTTGACGGGACGGCGCAAGCTCATGACCAAAATCCCTTA
ACGTGAGTTACGCGTCGTTCCACTGAGCGTCAGACCCCGTAGAAAAGATCAAAGGATCTTCTTGAGATCC
TTTTTTTCTGCGCGTAATCTGCTGCTTGCAAACAAAAAAACCACCGCTACCAGCGGTGGTTTGTTTGCCG
GATCAAGAGCTACCAACTCTTTTTCCGAAGGTAACTGGCTTCAGCAGAGCGCAGATACCAAATACTGTTC
TTCTAGTGTAGCCGTAGTTAGGCCACCACTTCAAGAACTCTGTAGCACCGCCTACATACCTCGCTCTGCT
AATCCTGTTACCAGTGGCTGCTGCCAGTGGCGATAAGTCGTGTCTTACCGGGTTGGACTCAAGACGATAG
TTACCGGATAAGGCGCAGCGGTCGGGCTGAACGGGGGGTTCGTGCACACAGCCCAGCTTGGAGCGAACGA
CCTACACCGAACTGAGATACCTACAGCGTGAGCTATGAGAAAGCGCCACGCTTCCCGAAGGGAGAAAGGC
GGACAGGTATCCGGTAAGCGGCAGGGTCGGAACAGGAGAGCGCACGAGGGAGCTTCCAGGGGGAAACGCC
TGGTATCTTTATAGTCCTGTCGGGTTTCGCCACCTCTGACTTGAGCGTCGATTTTTGTGATGCTCGTCAG
GGGGGCGGAGCCTATGGAAAAACGCCAGCAACGCGGCCTTTTTACGGTTCCTGGCCTTTTGCTGGCCTTT
TGCTCACATGTT
